Addgene plasmid #246732: mCerulean-DNAJC5 L115R
Purpose: Mammalian expression of human DNAJC5 L115R with a mCerulean tag on its N-terminus
Depositing lab: Yihong Ye. Depositing organization: National Institute of Diabetes & Digestive & Kidney Diseases (NIDDK). Publication: CHIP protects lysosomes from CLN4 mutant-induced membrane damage. Lee J, Chin N, Zou J, Mazli WNAB, Jarnik M, Saidi L, Xu Y, Jeong E, Suh J, Replogle J, Ward ME, Bonifacino JS, Zheng W, Hao L, Ye Y. Nat Cell Biol. 2025 Aug 25. doi: 10.1038/s41556-025-01738-2. PubMed 40855364.
Backbone
  Vector backbone: mCerulean C1
  Vector type: Mammalian Expression
Growth in bacteria
  Bacterial resistance: Kanamycin, 50 μg/mL
  Growth temperature: 37°C
  Growth strain: DH5alpha
  Copy number: High Copy
Gene/Insert
  Gene/Insert name: DNAJC5 (DnaJ heat shock protein family) (alt name: CSP_ (Cysteine string protein _))
  Species: H. sapiens (human)
  Mutation: L115R
  Entrez Gene: DNAJC5 (a.k.a. CLN4, CLN4B, CSP, DNAJC5A, NCL, mir-941-2, mir-941-3, mir-941-4, mir-941-5)
  Promoter: CMV
  Tag / fusion protein: mCerulean (N terminal on insert)
  Cloning method: Restriction Enzyme; 5′ cloning site Unknown (unknown if destroyed)
Terms and licenses: Academic/Nonprofit Terms; Industry Terms: Not Available to Industry
Depositor comments: DNAJC5 insert sequence is from rat (R. rattus), but its translated amino acid sequence is identical to the human one (V112 has been replaced with F112 for this). Please visit https://doi.org/10.1101/2025.02.18.638932 for bioRxiv preprint.
How to cite: mCerulean-DNAJC5 L115R was a gift from Yihong Ye (Addgene plasmid # 246732 ; http://n2t.net/addgene:246732 ; RRID:Addgene_246732)
