[The description below was written by a language model from this plasmid's Addgene catalogue record and pLannotate feature annotations shown in this document.]
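Description:
mCerulean-DNAJC5 L115R is a mammalian expression plasmid of about 5.3 kb built on the mCerulean C1 backbone, a C1-type fluorescent protein fusion vector. It is maintained in E. coli as a high-copy plasmid through a ColE1/pUC-type origin and selected with kanamycin. The single NeoR/KanR gene (Tn5 aminoglycoside phosphotransferase) sits behind tandem promoters. A bacterial bla-type promoter drives kanamycin resistance in bacteria, and the SV40 enhancer/early promoter drives the same coding sequence in mammalian cells, where it can confer G418 resistance, with the HSV TK polyadenylation signal terminating the transcript. An f1 origin is also present. The short annotated fragments of SV40 large T antigen, ble and the bGH poly(A) signal appear to be backbone remnants rather than functional parts.

The expression cassette uses the human CMV immediate-early enhancer and promoter to drive the monomeric cyan fluorescent protein mCerulean. This is joined through a short remnant of the multiple cloning site to the DNAJC5 coding sequence and followed by the SV40 poly(A) signal, so the tag lies at the N-terminus of the fusion. DNAJC5, also called cysteine string protein alpha or CLN4, is a DnaJ-family co-chaperone, and this version carries the L115R substitution. The depositor notes that the insert nucleotide sequence is of rat origin but was altered at residue 112 (V to F) so that the encoded protein matches the human one.

The associated publication concerns lysosomal membrane damage caused by CLN4 mutants. This is consistent with using the plasmid to express and visualise the fluorescently tagged mutant protein in mammalian cells. The cloning sites used are not recorded.
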