Features (pLannotate 1.2.2; 15 found; start..end, strand, type, name):
     68..371     +  enhancer       CMV enhancer: human cytomegalovirus immediate early enhancer
    372..575     +  promoter       CMV promoter: human cytomegalovirus (CMV) immediate early promoter
    620..1336    +  CDS            mCerulean: mCerulean is a basic (constitutively fluorescent) cyan fluorescent protein published in 2005, derived from Aequorea victoria. It is reported to be a very rapidly-maturing monomer.
   1337..1366    +  misc_feature   MCS (fragment): multiple cloning site
   1367..1957    +  CDS            DNAJC5: DNJC5_HUMAN - Also known as CLN4 From Homo sapiens (Human).
   1983..2067    +  CDS            large T antigen (fragment): large T antigen from SV40 (simian virus 40)
   2090..2211    +  polyA_signal   SV40 poly(A) signal: SV40 polyadenylation signal
   2245..2673    -  rep_origin     f1 ori (sequence partly withheld): f1 bacteriophage origin of replication; arrow indicates direction of (+) strand synthesis
   2700..2804    +  promoter       AmpR promoter: bla
   2806..3163    +  promoter       SV40 promoter: SV40 enhancer and early promoter
   3198..3992    +  CDS            NeoR/KanR: aminoglycoside phosphotransferase from Tn5; aph(3')-II (or nptII); confers resistance to neomycin, kanamycin, and G418 (Geneticin®)
   4013..4165    +  CDS            ble (fragment): BLE_KLEPN - Experimental evidence at protein level: Swiss-Prot protein existence level 1. Binding protein with a strong affinity to the bleomycin family of antibiotics. Binds to CL990; an antimitotic-antibiotic compound. From Klebsiella pneumoniae.
   4224..4271    +  polyA_signal   HSV TK poly(A) signal: herpes simplex virus thymidine kinase polyadenylation signal (Cole and Stacy, 1985)
   4362..4378    -  polyA_signal   bGH poly(A) signal (fragment): bovine growth hormone polyadenylation signal
   4600..5188    +  rep_origin     ori: high-copy-number ColE1/pMB1/pBR322/pUC origin of replication
>Addgene plasmid #246732 | mCerulean-DNAJC5 L115R | addgene full sequence | sequence record 495960 | Addgene NGS Result
CATGCATTAGTTATTAATAGTAATCAATTACGGGGTCATTAGTTCATAGCCCATATATGGAGTTCCGCGT
TACATAACTTACGGTAAATGGCCCGCCTGGCTGACCGCCCAACGACCCCCGCCCATTGACGTCAATAATG
ACGTATGTTCCCATAGTAACGCCAATAGGGACTTTCCATTGACGTCAATGGGTGGAGTATTTACGGTAAA
CTGCCCACTTGGCAGTACATCAAGTGTATCATATGCCAAGTACGCCCCCTATTGACGTCAATGACGGTAA
ATGGCCCGCCTGGCATTATGCCCAGTACATGACCTTATGGGACTTTCCTACTTGGCAGTACATCTACGTA
TTAGTCATCGCTATTACCATGGTGATGCGGTTTTGGCAGTACATCAATGGGCGTGGATAGCGGTTTGACT
CACGGGGATTTCCAAGTCTCCACCCCATTGACGTCAATGGGAGTTTGTTTTGGCACCAAAATCAACGGGA
CTTTCCAAAATGTCGTAACAACTCCGCCCCATTGACGCAAATGGGCGGTAGGCGTGTACGGTGGGAGGTC
TATATAAGCAGAGCTGGTTTAGTGAACCGTCAGATCCGCTAGCGCTACCGGTCGCCACCATGGTGAGCAA
GGGCGAGGAGCTGTTCACCGGGGTGGTGCCCATCCTGGTCGAGCTGGACGGCGACGTAAACGGCCACAAG
TTCAGCGTGTCCGGCGAGGGCGAGGGCGATGCCACCTACGGCAAGCTGACCCTGAAGTTCATCTGCACCA
CCGGCAAGCTGCCCGTGCCCTGGCCCACCCTCGTGACCACCCTGACCTGGGGCGTGCAGTGCTTCGCCCG
CTACCCCGACCACATGAAGCAGCACGACTTCTTCAAGTCCGCCATGCCCGAAGGCTACGTCCAGGAGCGC
ACCATCTTCTTCAAGGACGACGGCAACTACAAGACCCGCGCCGAGGTGAAGTTCGAGGGCGACACCCTGG
TGAACCGCATCGAGCTGAAGGGCATCGACTTCAAGGAGGACGGCAACATCCTGGGGCACAAGCTGGAGTA
CAACGCCATCAGCGACAACGTCTATATCACCGCCGACAAGCAGAAGAACGGCATCAAGGCCAACTTCAAG
ATCCGCCACAACATCGAGGACGGCAGCGTGCAGCTCGCCGACCACTACCAGCAGAACACCCCCATCGGCG
ACGGCCCCGTGCTGCTGCCCGACAACCACTACCTGAGCACCCAGTCCAAGCTGAGCAAAGACCCCAACGA
GAAGCGCGATCACATGGTCCTGCTGGAGTTCGTGACCGCCGCCGGGATCACTCTCGGCATGGACGAGCTG
TACAAGTCCGGACTCAGATCTCGAGCTCAAGCTTCGGCTGACCAGAGGCAGCGCTCACTCTCTACTTCCG
GGGAATCGTTATACCATGTTCTTGGACTGGACAAGAATGCAACCTCAGATGACATTAAAAAGTCCTATCG
GAAGCTGGCCCTGAAATATCACCCTGACAAGAACCCTGATAACCCAGAGGCTGCAGACAAGTTTAAGGAG
ATTAACAACGCCCACGCAATCCTGACAGACGCCACGAAAAGAAACATTTATGACAAGTATGGCTCGCTGG
GGCTCTATGTGGCTGAGCAATTTGGGGAGGAGAATGTCAACACCTACTTCGTACTCTCCAGCTGGTGGGC
CAAGGCGCTGTTCGTCTTCTGTGGCCGCCTCACCTGCTGCTACTGCTGCTGCTGTTTATGCTGTTGCTTT
AACTGCTGCTGTGGGAAGTGCAAGCCCAAGGCACCTGAGGGTGAAGAGACAGAATTCTACGTATCCCCTG
AAGACTTGGAGGCACAGCTGCAGTCTGATGAGAGGGAGGCTACAGACACACCGATCGTCATACAGCCAGC
ATCCGCCACAGAGACCACCCAGCTGACAGCTGACTCCCACCCCAGCTATCACACCGACGGGTTCAACTAA
GGATCCACCGGATCTAGATAACTGATCATAATCAGCCATACCACATTTGTAGAGGTTTTACTTGCTTTAA
AAAACCTCCCACACCTCCCCCTGAACCTGAAACATAAAATGAATGCAATTGTTGTTGTTAACTTGTTTAT
TGCAGCTTATAATGGTTACAAATAAAGCAATAGCATCACAAATTTCACAAATAAAGCATTTTTTTCACTG
CATTCTAGTTGTGGTTTGTCCAAACTCATCAATGTATCTTAAGGCGTAAATTGTAAGCGTTAATATTTTG
TTAAAATTCGCGTTAAATTTTTGTTAAATCAGCTCATTTTTTAACCAATAGGCCGAAATCGGCAAAATCC
CTTATAAATCAAAAGAATAGACCGAGATAGGGT
[37 nt withheld, positions 2344-2380]
AAAGAACGTGGACTCCAACGTCAAAGG
[49 nt withheld, positions 2408-2456]
T
[91 nt withheld, positions 2458-2548]
G
[124 nt withheld, positions 2550-2673]
CAGGTGGCACTTTTCGGGGAAATGTGCGCGGAACCCCTATTTGTTTATTTTTCTAAATACATTCAAATAT
GTATCCGCTCATGAGACAATAACCCTGATAAATGCTTCAATAATATTGAAAAAGGAAGAGTCCTGAGGCG
GAAAGAACCAGCTGTGGAATGTGTGTCAGTTAGGGTGTGGAAAGTCCCCAGGCTCCCCAGCAGGCAGAAG
TATGCAAAGCATGCATCTCAATTAGTCAGCAACCAGGTGTGGAAAGTCCCCAGGCTCCCCAGCAGGCAGA
AGTATGCAAAGCATGCATCTCAATTAGTCAGCAACCATAGTCCCGCCCCTAACTCCGCCCATCCCGCCCC
TAACTCCGCCCAGTTCCGCCCATTCTCCGCCCCATGGCTGACTAATTTTTTTTATTTATGCAGAGGCCGA
GGCCGCCTCGGCCTCTGAGCTATTCCAGAAGTAGTGAGGAGGCTTTTTTGGAGGCCTAGGCTTTTGCAAA
GATCGATCAAGAGACAGGATGAGGATCGTTTCGCATGATTGAACAAGATGGATTGCACGCAGGTTCTCCG
GCCGCTTGGGTGGAGAGGCTATTCGGCTATGACTGGGCACAACAGACAATCGGCTGCTCTGATGCCGCCG
TGTTCCGGCTGTCAGCGCAGGGGCGCCCGGTTCTTTTTGTCAAGACCGACCTGTCCGGTGCCCTGAATGA
ACTGCAAGACGAGGCAGCGCGGCTATCGTGGCTGGCCACGACGGGCGTTCCTTGCGCAGCTGTGCTCGAC
GTTGTCACTGAAGCGGGAAGGGACTGGCTGCTATTGGGCGAAGTGCCGGGGCAGGATCTCCTGTCATCTC
ACCTTGCTCCTGCCGAGAAAGTATCCATCATGGCTGATGCAATGCGGCGGCTGCATACGCTTGATCCGGC
TACCTGCCCATTCGACCACCAAGCGAAACATCGCATCGAGCGAGCACGTACTCGGATGGAAGCCGGTCTT
GTCGATCAGGATGATCTGGACGAAGAGCATCAGGGGCTCGCGCCAGCCGAACTGTTCGCCAGGCTCAAGG
CGAGCATGCCCGACGGCGAGGATCTCGTCGTGACCCATGGCGATGCCTGCTTGCCGAATATCATGGTGGA
AAATGGCCGCTTTTCTGGATTCATCGACTGTGGCCGGCTGGGTGTGGCGGACCGCTATCAGGACATAGCG
TTGGCTACCCGTGATATTGCTGAAGAGCTTGGCGGCGAATGGGCTGACCGCTTCCTCGTGCTTTACGGTA
TCGCCGCTCCCGATTCGCAGCGCATCGCCTTCTATCGCCTTCTTGACGAGTTCTTCTGAGCGGGACTCTG
GGGTTCGAAATGACCGACCAAGCGACGCCCAACCTGCCATCACGAGATTTCGATTCCACCGCCGCCTTCT
ATGAAAGGTTGGGCTTCGGAATCGTTTTCCGGGACGCCGGCTGGATGATCCTCCAGCGCGGGGATCTCAT
GCTGGAGTTCTTCGCCCACCCTAGGGGGAGGCTAACTGAAACACGGAAGGAGACAATACCGGAAGGAACC
CGCGCTATGACGGCAATAAAAAGACAGAATAAAACGCACGGTGTTGGGTCGTTTGTTCATAAACGCGGGG
TTCGGTCCCAGGGCTGGCACTCTGTCGATACCCCACCGAGACCCCATTGGGGCCAATACGCCCGCGTTTC
TTCCTTTTCCCCACCCCACCCCCCAAGTTCGGGTGAAGGCCCAGGGCTCGCAGCCAACGTCGGGGCGGCA
GGCCCTGCCATAGCCTCAGGTTACTCATATATACTTTAGATTGATTTAAAACTTCATTTTTAATTTAAAA
GGATCTAGGTGAAGATCCTTTTTGATAATCTCATGACCAAAATCCCTTAACGTGAGTTTTCGTTCCACTG
AGCGTCAGACCCCGTAGAAAAGATCAAAGGATCTTCTTGAGATCCTTTTTTTCTGCGCGTAATCTGCTGC
TTGCAAACAAAAAAACCACCGCTACCAGCGGTGGTTTGTTTGCCGGATCAAGAGCTACCAACTCTTTTTC
CGAAGGTAACTGGCTTCAGCAGAGCGCAGATACCAAATACTGTTCTTCTAGTGTAGCCGTAGTTAGGCCA
CCACTTCAAGAACTCTGTATCACCGCCTACATACCTCGCTCTGCTAATCCTGTTACCAGTGGCTGCTGCC
AGTGGCGATAAGTCGTGTCTTACCGGGTTGGACTCAAGACGATAGTTACCGGATAAGGCGCAGCGGTCGG
GCTGAACGGGGGGTTCGTGCACACAGCCCAGCTTGGAGCGAACGACCTACACCGAACTGAGATACCTACA
GCGTGAGCTATGAGAAAGCGCCACGCTTCCCGAAGGGAGAAAGGCGGACAGGTATCCGGTAAGCGGCAGG
GTCGGAACAGGAGAGCGCACGAGGGAGCTTCCAGGGGGAAACGCCTGGTATCTTTATAGTCCTGTCGGGT
TTCGCCACCTCTGACTTGAGCGTCGATTTTTGTGATGCTCGTCAGGGGGGCGGAGCCTATGGAAAAACGC
CAGCAACGCGGCCTTTTTACGGTTCCTGGCCTTTTGCTGGCCTTTTGCTCACATGTTCTTTCCTGCGTTA
TCCCCTGATTCTGTGGATAACCGTATTACCGC
